>Addgene plasmid #250419 | pLexM-HsPQLC1(16-271)-TEV-GFP-His8 | addgene full sequence | sequence record 499018 | Addgene NGS Result
CTCTCACTCGGAAGGACATATGGGAGGGCAAATCATTTAAAACATCAGAATGAGTATTTGGTTTAGAGTT
TGGCAACATATGCCCATATGCTGGCTGCCATGAACAAAGGTTGGCTATAAAGAGGTCATCAGTATATGAA
ACAGCCCCCTGCTGTCCATTCCTTATTCCATAGAAAAGCCTTGACTTGAGGTTAGATTTTTTTTATATTT
TGTTTTGTGTTATTTTTTTCTTTAACATCCCTAAAATTTTCCTTACATGTTTTACTAGCCAGATTTTTCC
TCCTCTCCTGACTACTCCCAGTCATAGCTGTCCCTCTTCTCTTATGGAGATCCCTCGACCTGCAGCCCAA
GCTTGGCGTAATCATGGTCATAGCTGTTTCCTGTGTGAAATTGTTATCCGCTCACAATTCCACACAACAT
ACGAGCCGGAAGCATAAAGTGTAAAGCCTGGGGTGCCTAATGAGTGAGCTAACTCACATTAATTGCGTTG
CGCTCACTGCCCGCTTTCCAGTCGGGAAACCTGTCGTGCCAGCGGATCGATCCGCTGCATTAATGAATCG
GCCAACGCGCGGGGAGAGGCGGTTTGCGTATTGGGCGCTCTTCCGCTTCCTCGCTCACTGACTCGCTGCG
CTCGGTCGTTCGGCTGCGGCGAGCGGTATCAGCTCACTCAAAGGCGGTAATACGGTTATCCACAGAATCA
GGGGATAACGCAGGAAAGAACATGTGAGCAAAAGGCCAGCAAAAGGCCAGGAACCGTAAAAAGGCCGCGT
TGCTGGCGTTTTTCCATAGGCTCCGCCCCCCTGACGAGCATCACAAAAATCGACGCTCAAGTCAGAGGTG
GCGAAACCCGACAGGACTATAAAGATACCAGGCGTTTCCCCCTGGAAGCTCCCTCGTGCGCTCTCCTGTT
CCGACCCTGCCGCTTACCGGATACCTGTCCGCCTTTCTCCCTTCGGGAAGCGTGGCGCTTTCTCATAGCT
CACGCTGTAGGTATCTCAGTTCGGTGTAGGTCGTTCGCTCCAAGCTGGGCTGTGTGCACGAACCCCCCGT
TCAGCCCGACCGCTGCGCCTTATCCGGTAACTATCGTCTTGAGTCCAACCCGGTAAGACACGACTTATCG
CCACTGGCAGCAGCCACTGGTAACAGGATTAGCAGAGCGAGGTATGTAGGCGGTGCTACAGAGTTCTTGA
AGTGGTGGCCTAACTACGGCTACACTAGAAGAACAGTATTTGGTATCTGCGCTCTGCTGAAGCCAGTTAC
CTTCGGAAAAAGAGTTGGTAGCTCTTGATCCGGCAAACAAACCACCGCTGGTAGCGGTGGTTTTTTTGTT
TGCAAGCAGCAGATTACGCGCAGAAAAAAAGGATCTCAAGAAGATCCTTTGATCTTTTCTACGGGGTCTG
ACGCTCAGTGGAACGAAAACTCACGTTAAGGGATTTTGGTCATGAGATTATCAAAAAGGATCTTCACCTA
GATCCTTTTAAATTAAAAATGAAGTTTTAAATCAATCTAAAGTATATATGAGTAAACTTGGTCTGACAGT
TACCAATGCTTAATCAGTGAGGCACCTATCTCAGCGATCTGTCTATTTCGTTCATCCATAGTTGCCTGAC
TCCCCGTCGTGTAGATAACTACGATACGGGAGGGCTTACCATCTGGCCCCAGTGCTGCAATGATACCGCG
AGACCCACGCTCACCGGCTCCAGATTTATCAGCAATAAACCAGCCAGCCGGAAGGGCCGAGCGCAGAAGT
GGTCCTGCAACTTTATCCGCCTCCATCCAGTCTATTAATTGTTGCCGGGAAGCTAGAGTAAGTAGTTCGC
CAGTTAATAGTTTGCGCAACGTTGTTGCCATTGCTACAGGCATCGTGGTGTCACGCTCGTCGTTTGGTAT
GGCTTCATTCAGCTCCGGTTCCCAACGATCAAGGCGAGTTACATGATCCCCCATGTTGTGCAAAAAAGCG
GTTAGCTCCTTCGGTCCTCCGATCGTTGTCAGAAGTAAGTTGGCCGCAGTGTTATCACTCATGGTTATGG
CAGCACTGCATAATTCTCTTACTGTCATGCCATCCGTAAGATGCTTTTCTGTGACTGGTGAGTACTCAAC
CAAGTCATTCTGAGAATAGTGTATGCGGCGACCGAGTTGCTCTTGCCCGGCGTCAATACGGGATAATACC
GCGCCACATAGCAGAACTTTAAAAGTGCTCATCATTGGAAAACGTTCTTCGGGGCGAAAACTCTCAAGGA
TCTTACCGCTGTTGAGATCCAGTTCGATGTAACCCACTCGTGCACCCAACTGATCTTCAGCATCTTTTAC
TTTCACCAGCGTTTCTGGGTGAGCAAAAACAGGAAGGCAAAATGCCGCAAAAAAGGGAATAAGGGCGACA
CGGAAATGTTGAATACTCATACTCTTCCTTTTTCAATATTATTGAAGCATTTATCAGGGTTATTGTCTCA
TGAGCGGATACATATTTGAATGTATTTAGAAAAATAAACAAATAGGGGTTCCGCGCACATTTCCCCGAAA
AGTGCCACCTGGGTCGACATTGATTATTGACTAGTTATTAATAGTAATCAATTACGGGGTCATTAGTTCA
TAGCCCATATATGGAGTTCCGCGTTACATAACTTACGGTAAATGGCCCGCCTGGCTGACCGCCCAACGAC
CCCCGCCCATTGACGTCAATAATGACGTATGTTCCCATAGTAACGCCAATAGGGACTTTCCATTGACGTC
AATGGGTGGAGTATTTACGGTAAACTGCCCACTTGGCAGTACATCAAGTGTATCATATGCCAAGTACGCC
CCCTATTGACGTCAATGACGGTAAATGGCCCGCCTGGCATTATGCCCAGTACATGACCTTATGGGACTTT
CCTACTTGGCAGTACATCTACGTATTAGTCATCGCTATTACCATGGTCGAGGTGAGCCCCACGTTCTGCT
TCACTCTCCCCATCTCCCCCCCCTCCCCACCCCCAATTTTGTATTTATTTATTTTTTAATTATTTTGTGC
AGCGATGGGGGCGGGGGGGGGGGGGGGGCGCGCGCCGGGGGGGGCGGGGCGGGGCGAGGGGCGGGGCGGG
GCGAGGCGGAGAGGTGCGGCGGCAGCCAATCAGAGCGGCGCGCTCCGAAAGTTTCCTTTTATGGCGAGGC
GGCGGCGGCGGCGGCCCTATAAAAAGCGAAGCGCGCGGCGGGCGGGAGTCGCTGCGCGCTGCCTTCGCCC
CGTGCCCCGCTCCGCCGCCGCCTCGCGCCGCCCGCCCCGGCTCTGACTGACCGCGTTACTCCCACAGGTG
AGCGGGCGGGACGGCCCTTCTCCTCCGGGCTGTAATTAGCGCTTGGTTTAATGACGGCTTGTTTCTTTTC
TGTGGCTGCGTGAAAGCCTTGAGGGGCTCCGGGAGGGCCCTTTGTGCGGGGGGAGCGGCTCGGGGGGTGC
GTGCGTGTGTGTGTGCGTGGGGAGCGCCGCGTGCGGCTCCGCGCTGCCCGGCGGCTGTGAGCGCTGCGGG
CGCGGCGCGGGGCTTTGTGCGCTCCGCAGTGTGCGCGAGGGGAGCGCGGCCGGGGGCGGTGCCCCGCGGT
GCGGGGGGGGCTGCGAGGGGAACAAAGGCTGCGTGCGGGGTGTGTGCGTGGGGGGGTGAGCAGGGGGTGT
GGGCGCGTCGGTCGGGCTGCAACCCCCCCTGCACCCCCCTCCCCGAGTTGCTGAGCACGGCCCGGCTTCG
GGTGCGGGGCTCCGTACGGGGCGTGGCGCGGGGCTCGCCGTGCCGGGCGGGGGGTGGCGGCAGGTGGGGG
TGCCGGGCGGGGCGGGGCCGCCTCGGGCCGGGGAGGGCTCGGGGGAGGGGCGCGGCGGCCCCCGGAGCGC
CGGCGGCTGTCGAGGCGCGGCGAGCCGCAGCCATTGCCTTTTATGGTAATCGTGCGAGAGGGCGCAGGGA
CTTCCTTTGTCCCAAATCTGTGCGGAGCCGAAATCTGGGAGGCGCCGCCGCACCCCCTCTAGCGGGCGCG
GGGCGAAGCGGTGCGGCGCCGGCAGGAAGGAAATGGGCGGGGAGGGCCTTCGTGCGTCGCCGCGCCGCCG
TCCCCTTCTCCCTCTCCAGCCTCGGGGCTGTCCGCGGGGGGACGGCTGCCTTCGGGGGGGACGGGGCAGG
GCGGGGTTCGGCTTCTGGCGTGTGACCGGCGGCTCTAGAGCCTCTGCTAACCATGTTCATGCCTTCTTCT
TTTTCCTACAGCTCCTGGGCAACGTGCTGGTTATTGTGCTGTCTCATCATTTTGGCAAAGAATTGCGGCC
GTCTCAGGCCGAATTCAACGTTGGTACCGAGCTCGCCACCATGCTGGTGTCTTGGGGAGCTGCTGCCGCC
ATGGTTTTTGGCGGAGTGGTGCCTTACGTGCCCCAGTACAGAGACATCAGACGGACCCAGAACGCCGACG
GCTTTAGCACCTATGTGTGCCTGGTGCTGCTGGTCGCCAACATCCTGCGGATCCTGTTTTGGTTCGGCCG
CAGATTCGAGAGCCCTCTGCTGTGGCAGAGCGCCATCATGATCCTGACCATGCTGCTGATGCTGAAGCTG
TGCACCGAAGTGCGCGTGGCCAATGAGCTGAACGCCAGAAGAAGAAGCTTCACAGCCGCCGACAGCAAGG
ACGAGGAAGTGAAAGTCGCCCCTCGGAGAAGCTTCCTGGACTTCGATCCTCACCACTTCTGGCAGTGGTC
CAGCTTTAGCGACTACGTGCAGTGCGTGCTGGCCTTTACTGGCGTGGCCGGCTACATCACCTACCTGAGC
ATTGACAGCGCCCTGTTCGTGGAAACCCTGGGCTTTCTGGCCGTGCTGACAGAGGCTATGCTGGGAGTGC
CTCAGCTGTACCGGAACCACAGACACCAGAGCACAGAGGGCATGAGCATCAAGATGGTGCTGATGTGGAC
AAGCGGCGACGCCTTCAAGACCGCCTACTTCCTGCTTAAAGGCGCCCCTCTGCAGTTCAGCGTGTGTGGA
CTGCTGCAGGTCCTGGTGGATCTGGCCATTCTCGGACAGGCCTACGCCTTCGCTAGACACCCTCAGAAAC
CTGCTCCTCACGCCGTGCATCCTACCGGAACAAAAGCTCTGCTCGAGGGGGAAAATTTATATTTTCAAGG
TCAATTTTCTAAAGGTGAAGAATTATTCACTGGCGTTGTCCCAATTTTGGTTGAATTAGATGGTGATGTT
AATGGTCACAAATTTTCTGTCTCCGGTGAAGGTGAAGGTGACGCTACTTACGGTAAATTGACCTTAAAAT
TTATTTGTACTACTGGTAAATTGCCAGTTCCATGGCCAACCTTAGTCACTACTTTCGGTTATGGTGTTCA
ATGTTTTGCGAGATACCCAGATCATATGAAACAACATGACTTTTTCAAGTCTGCCATGCCAGAAGGTTAT
GTTCAAGAAAGAACTATTTTTTTCAAAGATGACGGTAACTACAAGACCAGAGCTGAAGTCAAGTTTGAAG
GTGATACCTTAGTTAATAGAATCGAATTAAAAGGTATTGATTTTAAAGAAGATGGTAACATTTTAGGTCA
CAAATTGGAATACAACTATAACTCTCACAATGTTTACATCATGGCTGACAAACAAAAGAATGGTATCAAA
GTTAACTTCAAAATTAGACACAACATTGAAGATGGTTCTGTTCAATTAGCTGACCATTATCAACAAAATA
CTCCAATTGGTGATGGTCCAGTCTTGTTACCAGACAACCATTACTTATCCACTCAATCTGCCTTATCCAA
AGATCCAAACGAAAAGAGAGACCACATGGTCTTGTTAGAATTTGTTACTGCTGCTGGTATTACCCATGGT
ATGGATGAATTGTACAAACACCACCACCATCACCATCATCATTAAGTCGAGACTAGTATCGCGATAATTC
ACTCCTCAGGTGCAGGCTGCCTATCAGAAGGTGGTGGCTGGTGTGGCCAATGCCCTGGCTCACAAATACC
ACTGAGATCTTTTTCCCTCTGCCAAAAATTATGGGGACATCATGAAGCCCCTTGAGCATCTGACTTCTGG
CTAATAAAGGAAATTTATTTTCATTGCAATAGTGTGTTGGAATTTTTTGTGT
Features (pLannotate 1.2.2; 15 found; start..end, strand, type, name):
    391..407     -  protein_bind   lac operator: The lac repressor binds to the lac operator to inhibit transcription in E. coli. This inhibition can be relieved by adding lactose or isopropyl-β-D-thiogalactopyranoside (IPTG). lac repressor encoded by lacI
    415..445     -  promoter       lac promoter: promoter for the E. coli lac operon
    460..481     -  protein_bind   CAP binding site: CAP binding activates transcription in the presence of cAMP. E. coli catabolite activator protein
    497..598     -  CDS            lacI (fragment): LACI_ECOLI - Experimental evidence at protein level: Swiss-Prot protein existence level 1. Repressor of the lactose operon. Binds allolactose as an inducer. From Escherichia coli (strain K12).
    781..1369    -  rep_origin     ori: high-copy-number ColE1/pMB1/pBR322/pUC origin of replication
   1540..2400    -  CDS            AmpR: β-lactamase; bla; confers resistance to ampicillin, carbenicillin, and related antibiotics
   2401..2505    -  promoter       AmpR promoter: bla
   2536..2915    +  enhancer       CMV enhancer: human cytomegalovirus immediate early enhancer
   2917..3194    +  promoter       chicken β-actin promoter: No description available
   3195..4211    +  intron         chimeric intron: chimera between introns from chicken β-actin and rabbit β-globin
   4209..4286    +  CDS            HBB (fragment): HBB_LEPEU - Experimental evidence at protein level: Swiss-Prot protein existence level 1. Involved in oxygen transport from the lung to the various peripheral tissues. From Lepus europaeus (European hare).
   4314..5081    +  CDS            SLC66A2 (fragment): S66A2_HUMAN - Also known as PQLC1 Experimental evidence at protein level: Swiss-Prot protein existence level 1. From Homo sapiens (Human).
   5118..5828    +  CDS            GFPmut3: GFPmut3 is a basic (constitutively fluorescent) green fluorescent protein published in 1996, derived from Aequorea victoria. It is reported to be a very rapidly-maturing weak dimer.
   5878..5952    +  CDS            HBB (fragment): HBB_PONPY - Experimental evidence at transcript level: Swiss-Prot protein existence level 2. Involved in oxygen transport from the lung to the various peripheral tissues. From Pongo pygmaeus (Bornean orangutan).
   6023..6       +  polyA_signal   β-globin poly(A) signal (across the origin): rabbit β-globin polyadenylation signal (Gil and Proudfoot, 1987)
