[The description below was written by a language model from this plasmid's Addgene catalogue record and pLannotate feature annotations shown in this document.]
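Description:
pLexM-HsPQLC1(16-271)-TEV-GFP-His8 is a 6,072 nt mammalian expression plasmid built on the pLexM backbone. It produces an N-terminally truncated form of human PQLC1 (gene symbol SLC66A2) as a cleavable GFP fusion. In E. coli it is maintained through a high-copy ColE1/pUC-type origin and selected with ampicillin via the β-lactamase gene and its native promoter. A lac promoter/operator, a CAP binding site and a short lacI fragment are also annotated. These appear to be remnants of the cloning vector lineage and play no evident role in expression of the insert.

The expression cassette is a CAG-type arrangement: the CMV immediate-early enhancer, the chicken β-actin promoter and a chimeric chicken β-actin/rabbit β-globin intron, which together drive strong constitutive transcription in mammalian cells. The short HBB "CDS" fragments annotated on either side of the open reading frame most likely reflect β-globin exon and untranslated sequence belonging to the cassette, which ends in the rabbit β-globin polyadenylation signal spanning the plasmid origin. The insert, cloned between SacI and XhoI, encodes residues 16–271 of PQLC1 with a new start codon replacing the deleted first 15 residues. According to the catalogue entry, it is followed by a backbone-encoded TEV protease site, GFP (annotated as GFPmut3) and an eight-histidine tag. The TEV site and His tag are not separately annotated in the feature table.

This tag layout lets GFP fluorescence report on expression and behaviour of the fusion. The His8 tag permits metal-affinity purification, and TEV cleavage removes both tags. The record states the purpose only as expression of the tagged, truncated protein in mammalian cells.
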