Addgene plasmid #250419: pLexM-HsPQLC1(16-271)-TEV-GFP-His8
Purpose: Expression of C-terminally TEV-GFP-His8 Tagged, N-Terminally Truncated (?1-15), HsPQLC1 in Mammalian Cells
Depositing lab: Simon Newstead. Depositing organization: University of Oxford.
Backbone
  Vector backbone: pLexM
  Backbone manufacturer: Edith Yvonne Jones (Addgene # 99844)
  Vector type: Mammalian Expression
Growth in bacteria
  Bacterial resistance: Ampicillin, 100 μg/mL
  Growth temperature: 37°C
  Growth strain: DH5alpha
  Copy number: High Copy
Gene/Insert
  Gene/Insert name: PQLC1
  Species: H. sapiens (human)
  Insert size (bp): 771
  Mutation: Δ1-15 (new Start codon added)
  Entrez Gene: SLC66A2 (a.k.a. PQLC1)
  Promoter: Chicken-beta-actin promoter/CMV Enhancer
  Tag / fusion protein: TEV-GFP-8xHis (C terminal on backbone)
  Cloning method: Restriction Enzyme; 5′ cloning site SacI (unknown if destroyed); 3′ cloning site XhoI (unknown if destroyed)
  Sequencing primers: 5′ GCTGGTTGTTGTGCTGTCTCATC; 3′ ATCACCATCTAATTCAACCAA
Terms and licenses: Academic/Nonprofit Terms; Industry Terms: Not Available to Industry
How to cite: pLexM-HsPQLC1(16-271)-TEV-GFP-His8 was a gift from Simon Newstead (Addgene plasmid # 250419 ; http://n2t.net/addgene:250419 ; RRID:Addgene_250419)
