>Addgene plasmid #250419 | pLexM-HsPQLC1(16-271)-TEV-GFP-His8 | depositor partial sequence | sequence record 494113 | Insert (Including Backbone Tags & Stop)
ATGCTGGTGTCTTGGGGAGCTGCTGCCGCCATGGTTTTTGGCGGAGTGGTGCCTTACGTGCCCCAGTACA
GAGACATCAGACGGACCCAGAACGCCGACGGCTTTAGCACCTATGTGTGCCTGGTGCTGCTGGTCGCCAA
CATCCTGCGGATCCTGTTTTGGTTCGGCCGCAGATTCGAGAGCCCTCTGCTGTGGCAGAGCGCCATCATG
ATCCTGACCATGCTGCTGATGCTGAAGCTGTGCACCGAAGTGCGCGTGGCCAATGAGCTGAACGCCAGAA
GAAGAAGCTTCACAGCCGCCGACAGCAAGGACGAGGAAGTGAAAGTCGCCCCTCGGAGAAGCTTCCTGGA
CTTCGATCCTCACCACTTCTGGCAGTGGTCCAGCTTTAGCGACTACGTGCAGTGCGTGCTGGCCTTTACT
GGCGTGGCCGGCTACATCACCTACCTGAGCATTGACAGCGCCCTGTTCGTGGAAACCCTGGGCTTTCTGG
CCGTGCTGACAGAGGCTATGCTGGGAGTGCCTCAGCTGTACCGGAACCACAGACACCAGAGCACAGAGGG
CATGAGCATCAAGATGGTGCTGATGTGGACAAGCGGCGACGCCTTCAAGACCGCCTACTTCCTGCTTAAA
GGCGCCCCTCTGCAGTTCAGCGTGTGTGGACTGCTGCAGGTCCTGGTGGATCTGGCCATTCTCGGACAGG
CCTACGCCTTCGCTAGACACCCTCAGAAACCTGCTCCTCACGCCGTGCATCCTACCGGAACAAAAGCTCT
GCTCGAGGGGGAAAATTTATATTTTCAAGGTCAATTTTCTAAAGGTGAAGAATTATTCACTGGTGTTGTC
CCAATTTTGGTTGAATTAGATGGTGATGTTAATGGTCACAAATTTTCTGTCTCCGGTGAAGGTGAAGGTG
ATGCTACTTACGGTAAATTGACCTTAAAATTTATTTGTACTACTGGTAAATTGCCAGTTCCATGGCCAAC
CTTAGTCACTACTTTCGGTTATGGTGTTCAATGTTTTGCGAGATACCCAGATCATATGAAACAACATGAC
TTTTTCAAGTCTGCCATGCCAGAAGGTTATGTTCAAGAAAGAACTATTTTTTTCAAAGATGACGGTAACT
ACAAGACCAGAGCTGAAGTCAAGTTTGAAGGTGATACCTTAGTTAATAGAATCGAATTAAAAGGTATTGA
TTTTAAAGAAGATGGTAACATTTTAGGTCACAAATTGGAATACAACTATAACTCTCACAATGTTTACATC
ATGGCTGACAAACAAAAGAATGGTATCAAAGTTAACTTCAAAATTAGACACAACATTGAAGATGGTTCTG
TTCAATTAGCTGACCATTATCAACAAAATACTCCAATTGGTGATGGTCCAGTCTTGTTACCAGACAACCA
TTACTTATCCACTCAATCTGCCTTATCCAAAGATCCAAACGAAAAGAGAGACCACATGGTCTTGTTAGAA
TTTGTTACTGCTGCTGGTATTACCCATGGTATGGATGAATTGTACAAACACCATCACCATCACCATCATC
ATTAA
